>Addgene plasmid #162380 | pGP-AAV-CAG-FLEX-jGCaMP8s-WPRE | depositor full sequence | sequence record 314708 | Full Sequence
GTTGGGAAGGGCGATCGGTGCGGGCCTCTTCGCTATTACGCCAGCTGCGCGCTCGCTCGCTCACTGAGGC
CGCCCGGGCAAAGCCCGGGCGTCGGGCGACCTTTGGTCGCCCGGCCTCAGTGAGCGAGCGAGCGCGCAGA
GAGGGAGTGGCCAACTCCATCACTAGGGGTTCCTTGTAGTTAATGATTAACCCGCCATGCTACTTATCTA
CGTAGCCATGCTCTAGGAAGAGTACCATTGACGTCAATAATGACGTATGTTCCCATAGTAACGCCAATAG
GGACTTTCCATTGACGTCAATGGGTGGAGTATTTACGGTAAACTGCCCACTTGGCAGTACATCAAGTGTA
TCATATGCCAAGTACGCCCCCTATTGACGTCAATGACGGTAAATGGCCCGCCTGGCATTATGCCCAGTAC
ATGACCTTATGGGACTTTCCTACTTGGCAGTACATCTACGTATTAGTCATCGCTATTACCATGGTCGAGG
TGAGCCCCACGTTCTGCTTCACTCTCCCCATCTCCCCCCCCTCCCCACCCCCAATTTTGTATTTATTTAT
TTTTTAATTATTTTGTGCAGCGATGGGGGCGGGGGGGGGGGGGGGGCGCGCGCCAGGCGGGGCGGGGCGG
GGCGAGGGGCGGGGCGGGGCGAGGCGGAGAGGTGCGGCGGCAGCCAATCAGAGCGGCGCGCTCCGAAAGT
TTCCTTTTATGGCGAGGCGGCGGCGGCGGCGGCCCTATAAAAAGCGAAGCGCGCGGCGGGCGGGAGTCGC
TGCGACGCTGCCTTCGCCCCGTGCCCCGCTCCGCCGCCGCCTCGCGCCGCCCGCCCCGGCTCTGACTGAC
CGCGTTACTCCCACAGGTGAGCGGGCGGGACGGCCCTTCTCCTCCGGGCTGTAATTAGCGCTTGGTTTAA
TGACGGCTTGTTTCTTTTCTGTGGCTGCGTGAAAGCCTTGAGGGGCTCCGGGAGGGCCCTTTGTGCGGGG
GGAGCGGCTCGGGGCTGTCCGCGGGGGGACGGCTGCCTTCGGGGGGGACGGGGCAGGGCGGGGTTCGGCT
TCTGGCGTGTGACCGGCGGCTCTAGAGCCTCTGCTAACCATGTTCATGCCTTCTTCTTTTTCCTACAGCT
CCTGGGCAACGTGCTGGTTATTGTGCTGTCTCATCATTTTGGCAAAGAATTGGATCCCCATAACTTCGTA
TAAAGTATCCTATACGAAGTTATATCAAAATAGGAAGACCAATGCTTCACCATCGACCCGAATTGCCAAG
CATCACCATCGACCCATAACTTCGTATAATGTATGCTATACGAAGTTATACTAGAGCTTTCACTTCGCTG
TCATCATTTGTACAAACTCTTCGTAGTTTACCTGACCATCCCCATCGATGTCTGCTTCCCTGATCATTTC
ATCAACCTCTTCATCTGTTAACTTCTCTCCAAGGTTTGTCATCACGTGGCGAAGCTCTGCTGCACTGATG
TAGCCATTGCCATCCTTATCAAACACACCGAACGCTTCTCTAATTTCTTCTTCCGTGTCCCTGTATTTCA
TTTTTCTTGCCATCATTGTCAGGAACTCAGGGAAGTCGATTGTGCCGTCACCGTCGGCATCTACTTCATT
GATCATGTCCTGCAGCTCTGCTTCTGTGGGGTTGTGTCCGAGAGACCGCATCACCGTCCCCAGCTCCTTG
GTTGTTATTGTCCCATCCCCGTCCTTGTCAAATAGGGAGAAAGCCTCTTTGTATTCTGCGATCTGCTCTT
CAGTCAGTTGGTCCGGCAGGTTGTACTCCAGCTTGTGCCCCAGGATGTTGCCGTCCTCCTTGAAGTCGAT
GCCCTTCAGCTCGATGCGGTTCACCAGGGTGTCGCCCTCGAACTTCACCTCGGCGCGGGTCTTGTAGTTG
CCGTCGTCCTTGAAGAAGATGGTGCGCTCCTGGATGTAGCCTTCGGGCATGGCGGACTTGAAGAAGTCGT
GCTGCTTCATGTGGTCGGGGTAGCGGCTGAAGCACTGCACGCCGTAGGTCAGGGTGGTCACGAGGGTGGG
CCAGGGCACGGGCAGCTTGCCGGTGGTGCAGATGAACTTCAGGGTCAGCTTGCCGTAGGTGGCATCGCCC
TCACCCTCGCCGGACACGCTGAACTTGTGGCCGTTTACGTCGCCGTCCAGCTCGACCAGGATGGGCACCA
CCCCGGTGAACAGCTCCTCGCCCTTGCTCACCATGCTCCCTCCGGTACCGCCCTTGTACAGCTCGTCCAT
GCCGAGAGTGATCCCGGCGGCGGTCACGAACTCCAGCAGGACCATGTGATCGCGCTTCTCGTTGGGGTCT
TTCGAAAGTTTGGACTCCACGCTCAGGTAGTGGTTGTCGGGCAGCAGCACGGGGCCGTCGCCGATGGGGG
TGTTCTGCTGGTAGTGGTAGGCGAGCTGCACGCCGCCGTCCTCGATGTTGTGGCGGATGTGGAAGTTCGC
CTTGATGCCGTTCTTCTGCTTGTCGGCCTTGATATAGACGTTGATCTTCAGGCCCATCAGCATGGCGATG
ATCTTCACGGCGGTGGCCACCTCCTTGAAGGTCTTCTTGCGACGCGTGTGATGATGGTGATGATGCATGG
TGGCGGATCCTAGTATAACTTCGTATAGGATACTTTATACGAAGTTATCATTGGGATTCTTCCTATTTTG
ATCCAAGCATCACCATCGACCCTCTAGTCCAGATCTCACCATCGACCCATAACTTCGTATAGCATACATT
ATACGAAGTTATGTCCCTCGAAGAGGTTCGAATTCGATATCAAGCTTATCGATAATCAACCTCTGGATTA
CAAAATTTGTGAAAGATTGACTGGTATTCTTAACTATGTTGCTCCTTTTACGCTATGTGGATACGCTGCT
TTAATGCCTTTGTATCATGCTATTGCTTCCCGTATGGCTTTCATTTTCTCCTCCTTGTATAAATCCTGGT
TGCTGTCTCTTTATGAGGAGTTGTGGCCCGTTGTCAGGCAACGTGGCGTGGTGTGCACTGTGTTTGCTGA
CGCAACCCCCACTGGTTGGGGCATTGCCACCACCTGTCAGCTCCTTTCCGGGACTTTCGCTTTCCCCCTC
CCTATTGCCACGGCGGAACTCATCGCCGCCTGCCTTGCCCGCTGCTGGACAGGGGCTCGGCTGTTGGGCA
CTGACAATTCCGTGGTGTTGTCGGGGAAATCATCGTCCTTTCCTTGGCTGCTCGCCTGTGTTGCCACCTG
GATTCTGCGCGGGACGTCCTTCTGCTACGTCCCTTCGGCCCTCAATCCAGCGGACCTTCCTTCCCGCGGC
CTGCTGCCGGCTCTGCGGCCTCTTCCGCGTCTTCGCCTTCGCCCTCAGACGAGTCGGATCTCCCTTTGGG
CCGCCTCCCCGCATCGATACCGTCGACCCGGGCGGCCGCTTCGAGCAGACATGATAAGATACATTGATGA
GTTTGGACAAACCACAACTAGAATGCAGTGAAAAAAATGCTTTATTTGTGAAATTTGTGATGCTATTGCT
TTATTTGTAACCATTATAAGCTGCAATAAACAAGTTAACAACAACAATTGCATTCATTTTATGTTTCAGG
TTCAGGGGGAGATGTGGGAGGTTTTTTAAAGCAAGTAAAACCTCTACAAATGTGGTAAAATCGATAAGGA
TCTTCCTAGAGCATGGCTACGTAGATAAGTAGCATGGCGGGTTAATCATTAACTACAAGGAACCCCTAGT
GATGGAGTTGGCCACTCCCTCTCTGCGCGCTCGCTCGCTCACTGAGGCCGGGCGACCAAAGGTCGCCCGA
CGCCCGGGCTTTGCCCGGGCGGCCTCAGTGAGCGAGCGAGCGCGCAGCTGCATTAATGAATCGGCCAACG
CGCGGGGAGAGGCGGTTTGCGTATTGGGCGCTCTTCCGCTTCCTCGCTCACTGACTCGCTGCGCTCGGTC
GTTCGGCTGCGGCGAGCGGTATCAGCTCACTCAAAGGCGGTAATACGGTTATCCACAGAATCAGGGGATA
ACGCAGGAAAGAACATGTGAGCAAAAGGCCAGCAAAAGGCCAGGAACCGTAAAAAGGCCGCGTTGCTGGC
GTTTTTCCATAGGCTCCGCCCCCCTGACGAGCATCACAAAAATCGACGCTCAAGTCAGAGGTGGCGAAAC
CCGACAGGACTATAAAGATACCAGGCGTTTCCCCCTGGAAGCTCCCTCGTGCGCTCTCCTGTTCCGACCC
TGCCGCTTACCGGATACCTGTCCGCCTTTCTCCCTTCGGGAAGCGTGGCGCTTTCTCATAGCTCACGCTG
TAGGTATCTCAGTTCGGTGTAGGTCGTTCGCTCCAAGCTGGGCTGTGTGCACGAACCCCCCGTTCAGCCC
GACCGCTGCGCCTTATCCGGTAACTATCGTCTTGAGTCCAACCCGGTAAGACACGACTTATCGCCACTGG
CAGCAGCCACTGGTAACAGGATTAGCAGAGCGAGGTATGTAGGCGGTGCTACAGAGTTCTTGAAGTGGTG
GCCTAACTACGGCTACACTAGAAGAACAGTATTTGGTATCTGCGCTCTGCTGAAGCCAGTTACCTTCGGA
AAAAGAGTTGGTAGCTCTTGATCCGGCAAACAAACCACCGCTGGTAGCGGTGGTTTTTTTGTTTGCAAGC
AGCAGATTACGCGCAGAAAAAAAGGATCTCAAGAAGATCCTTTGATCTTTTCTACGGGGTCTGACGCTCA
GTGGAACGAAAACTCACGTTAAGGGATTTTGGTCATGAGATTATCAAAAAGGATCTTCACCTAGATCCTT
TTAAATTAAAAATGAAGTTTTAAATCAATCTAAAGTATATATGAGTAAACTTGGTCTGACAGTTACCAAT
GCTTAATCAGTGAGGCACCTATCTCAGCGATCTGTCTATTTCGTTCATCCATAGTTGCCTGACTCCCCGT
CGTGTAGATAACTACGATACGGGAGGGCTTACCATCTGGCCCCAGTGCTGCAATGATACCGCGAGACCCA
CGCTCACCGGCTCCAGATTTATCAGCAATAAACCAGCCAGCCGGAAGGGCCGAGCGCAGAAGTGGTCCTG
CAACTTTATCCGCCTCCATCCAGTCTATTAATTGTTGCCGGGAAGCTAGAGTAAGTAGTTCGCCAGTTAA
TAGTTTGCGCAACGTTGTTGCCATTGCTACAGGCATCGTGGTGTCACGCTCGTCGTTTGGTATGGCTTCA
TTCAGCTCCGGTTCCCAACGATCAAGGCGAGTTACATGATCCCCCATGTTGTGCAAAAAAGCGGTTAGCT
CCTTCGGTCCTCCGATCGTTGTCAGAAGTAAGTTGGCCGCAGTGTTATCACTCATGGTTATGGCAGCACT
GCATAATTCTCTTACTGTCATGCCATCCGTAAGATGCTTTTCTGTGACTGGTGAGTACTCAACCAAGTCA
TTCTGAGAATAGTGTATGCGGCGACCGAGTTGCTCTTGCCCGGCGTCAATACGGGATAATACCGCGCCAC
ATAGCAGAACTTTAAAAGTGCTCATCATTGGAAAACGTTCTTCGGGGCGAAAACTCTCAAGGATCTTACC
GCTGTTGAGATCCAGTTCGATGTAACCCACTCGTGCACCCAACTGATCTTCAGCATCTTTTACTTTCACC
AGCGTTTCTGGGTGAGCAAAAACAGGAAGGCAAAATGCCGCAAAAAAGGGAATAAGGGCGACACGGAAAT
GTTGAATACTCATACTCTTCCTTTTTCAATATTATTGAAGCATTTATCAGGGTTATTGTCTCATGAGCGG
ATACATATTTGAATGTATTTAGAAAAATAAACAAATAGGGGTTCCGCGCACATTTCCCCGAAAAGTGCCA
CCTAAATTGTAAGCGTTAATATTTTGTTAAAATTCGCGTTAAATTTTTGTTAAATCAGCTCATTTTTTAA
CCAATAGGCCGAAATCGGCAAAATCCCTTATAAATCAAAAGAATAGACCGAGATAGGGT
[37 nt withheld, positions 5940-5976]
AAAGAACGTGGACTCCAACGTCAAAGG
[49 nt withheld, positions 6004-6052]
T
[91 nt withheld, positions 6054-6144]
G
[124 nt withheld, positions 6146-6269]
CCCATTCGCCATTCAGGCTGCGCAACT
Features (pLannotate 1.2.2; 22 found; start..end, strand, type, name):
     42..174     -  repeat_region  AAV2 ITR (fragment): inverted terminal repeat of adeno-associated virus serotype 2 inverted
    235..483     +  enhancer       CMV enhancer (fragment): human cytomegalovirus immediate early enhancer
    485..762     +  promoter       chicken β-actin promoter: No description available
    763..899     +  intron         hybrid intron (fragment): hybrid between chicken β-actin (CBA) and minute virus of mice (MMV) introns (Gray et al., 2011)
    988..1118    +  intron         chimeric intron (fragment): chimera between introns from chicken β-actin and rabbit β-globin
   1116..1181    +  CDS            HBB (fragment): HBB_LEPEU - Experimental evidence at protein level: Swiss-Prot protein existence level 1. Involved in oxygen transport from the lung to the various peripheral tissues. From Lepus europaeus (European hare).
   1180..1213    -  protein_bind   lox2272: Cre-mediated recombination occurs in the 8-bp core sequence (GGATACTT). lox2272 sites are compatible with each other, but incompatible with loxP or loxN sites (Lee and Saito, 1988). Cre recombinase
   1276..1309    -  protein_bind   loxP: Cre-mediated recombination occurs in the 8-bp core sequence (GCATACAT). Cre recombinase
   1320..2492    -  CDS            GCaMP6s (fragment): improved fluorescent protein-based calcium sensor (Chen et al., 2013)
   2605..2638    +  protein_bind   lox2272: Cre-mediated recombination occurs in the 8-bp core sequence (GGATACTT). lox2272 sites are compatible with each other, but incompatible with loxP or loxN sites (Lee and Saito, 1988). Cre recombinase
   2709..2742    +  protein_bind   loxP: Cre-mediated recombination occurs in the 8-bp core sequence (GCATACAT). Cre recombinase
   2760..2784    +  misc_feature   MCS (fragment): pBluescript multiple cloning site
   2784..3372    +  misc_feature   WPRE: woodchuck hepatitis virus posttranscriptional regulatory element
   3415..3536    -  polyA_signal   SV40 poly(A) signal: SV40 polyadenylation signal
   3559..3627    -  CDS            large T antigen (fragment): large T antigen from SV40 (simian virus 40)
   3698..3831    +  repeat_region  AAV2 ITR: inverted terminal repeat of adeno-associated virus serotype 2 inverted
   3825..3881    -  CDS            lacI (fragment): lac repressor; lacI; The lac repressor binds to the lac operator to inhibit transcription in E. coli. This inhibition can be relieved by adding lactose or isopropyl-β-D-thiogalactopyranoside (IPTG).
   4064..4652    -  rep_origin     ori: high-copy-number ColE1/pMB1/pBR322/pUC origin of replication
   4823..5683    -  CDS            AmpR: β-lactamase; bla; confers resistance to ampicillin, carbenicillin, and related antibiotics
   5684..5788    -  promoter       AmpR promoter: bla
   5841..6269    -  rep_origin     f1 ori (sequence partly withheld): f1 bacteriophage origin of replication; arrow indicates direction of (+) strand synthesis
   6274..47      -  CDS            lacZα (fragment) (across the origin): LacZα fragment of β-galactosidase; lacZ fragment
