>Addgene plasmid #162380 | pGP-AAV-CAG-FLEX-jGCaMP8s-WPRE | addgene full sequence | sequence record 318379 | Addgene NGS Result
GTTGGGAAGGGCGATCGGTGCGGGCCTCTTCGCTATTACGCCAGCTGCGCGCTCGCTCGCTCACTGAGGC
CGCCCGGGCAAAGCCCGGGCGTCGGGCGACCTTTGGTCGCCCGGCCTCAGTGAGCGAGCGAGCGCGCAGA
GAGGGAGTGGCCAACTCCATCACTAGGGGTTCCTTGTAGTTAATGATTAACCCGCCATGCTACTTATCTA
CGTAGCCATGCTCTAGGAAGAGTACCATTGACGTCAATAATGACGTATGTTCCCATAGTAACGCCAATAG
GGACTTTCCATTGACGTCAATGGGTGGAGTATTTACGGTAAACTGCCCACTTGGCAGTACATCAAGTGTA
TCATATGCCAAGTACGCCCCCTATTGACGTCAATGACGGTAAATGGCCCGCCTGGCATTATGCCCAGTAC
ATGACCTTATGGGACTTTCCTACTTGGCAGTACATCTACGTATTAGTCATCGCTATTACCATGGTCGAGG
TGAGCCCCACGTTCTGCTTCACTCTCCCCATCTCCCCCCCCTCCCCACCCCCAATTTTGTATTTATTTAT
TTTTTAATTATTTTGTGCAGCGATGGGGGCGGGGGGGGGGGGGGGGCGCGCGCCRGGSGGGGCGGGGCGG
GGCGAGGGGCGGGGCGGGGCGAGGCGGAGAGGTGCGGCGGCAGCCAATCAGAGCGGCGCGCTCCGAAAGT
TTCCTTTTATGGCGAGGCGGCGGCGGCGGCGGCCCTATAAAAAGCGAAGCGCGCGGCGGGCGGGAGTCGC
TGCGCGCTGCCTTCGCCCCGTGCCCCGCTCCGCCGCCGCCTCGCGCCGCCCGCCCCGGCTCTGACTGACC
GCGTTACTCCCACAGGTGAGCGGGCGGGACGGCCCTTCTCCTCCGGGCTGTAATTAGCGCTTGGTTTAAT
GACGGCTTGTTTCTTTTCTGTGGCTGCGTGAAAGCCTTGAGGGGCTCCGGGAGGGCCCTTTGTGCGGGGG
GAGCGGCTCGGGGCTGTCCGCGGGGGGACGGCTGCCTTCGGGGGGGACGGGGCAGGGCGGGGTTCGGCTT
CTGGCGTGTGACCGGCGGCTCTAGAGCCTCTGCTAACCATGTTCATGCCTTCTTCTTTTTCCTACAGCTC
CTGGGCAACGTGCTGGTTATTGTGCTGTCTCATCATTTTGGCAAAGAATTGGATCCCCATAACTTCGTAT
AAAGTATCCTATACGAAGTTATATCAAAATAGGAAGACCAATGCTTCACCATCGACCCGAATTGCCAAGC
ATCACCATCGACCCATAACTTCGTATAATGTATGCTATACGAAGTTATACTAGAGCTTTCACTTCGCTGT
CATCATTTGTACAAACTCTTCGTAGTTTACCTGACCATCCCCATCGATGTCTGCTTCCCTGATCATTTCA
TCAACCTCTTCATCTGTTAACTTCTCTCCAAGGTTTGTCATCACGTGGCGAAGCTCTGCTGCACTGATGT
AGCCATTGCCATCCTTATCAAACACACCGAACGCTTCTCTAATTTCTTCTTCCGTGTCCCTGTATTTCAT
TTTTCTTGCCATCATTGTCAGGAACTCAGGGAAGTCGATTGTGCCGTCACCGTCGGCATCTACTTCATTG
ATCATGTCCTGCAGCTCTGCTTCTGTGGGGTTGTGTCCGAGAGACCGCATCACCGTCCCCAGCTCCTTGG
TTGTTATTGTCCCATCCCCGTCCTTGTCAAATAGGGAGAAAGCCTCTTTGTATTCTGCGATCTGCTCTTC
AGTCAGTTGGTCCGGCAGGTTGTACTCCAGCTTGTGCCCCAGGATGTTGCCGTCCTCCTTGAAGTCGATG
CCCTTCAGCTCGATGCGGTTCACCAGGGTGTCGCCCTCGAACTTCACCTCGGCGCGGGTCTTGTAGTTGC
CGTCGTCCTTGAAGAAGATGGTGCGCTCCTGGATGTAGCCTTCGGGCATGGCGGACTTGAAGAAGTCGTG
CTGCTTCATGTGGTCGGGGTAGCGGCTGAAGCACTGCACGCCGTAGGTCAGGGTGGTCACGAGGGTGGGC
CAGGGCACGGGCAGCTTGCCGGTGGTGCAGATGAACTTCAGGGTCAGCTTGCCGTAGGTGGCATCGCCCT
CACCCTCGCCGGACACGCTGAACTTGTGGCCGTTTACGTCGCCGTCCAGCTCGACCAGGATGGGCACCAC
CCCGGTGAACAGCTCCTCGCCCTTGCTCACCATGCTCCCTCCGGTACCGCCCTTGTACAGCTCGTCCATG
CCGAGAGTGATCCCGGCGGCGGTCACGAACTCCAGCAGGACCATGTGATCGCGCTTCTCGTTGGGGTCTT
TCGAAAGTTTGGACTCCACGCTCAGGTAGTGGTTGTCGGGCAGCAGCACGGGGCCGTCGCCGATGGGGGT
GTTCTGCTGGTAGTGGTAGGCGAGCTGCACGCCGCCGTCCTCGATGTTGTGGCGGATGTGGAAGTTCGCC
TTGATGCCGTTCTTCTGCTTGTCGGCCTTGATATAGACGTTGATCTTCAGGCCCATCAGCATGGCGATGA
TCTTCACGGCGGTGGCCACCTCCTTGAAGGTCTTCTTGCGACGCGTGTGATGATGGTGATGATGCATGGT
GGCGGATCCTAGTATAACTTCGTATAGGATACTTTATACGAAGTTATCATTGGGATTCTTCCTATTTTGA
TCCAAGCATCACCATCGACCCTCTAGTCCAGATCTCACCATCGACCCATAACTTCGTATAGCATACATTA
TACGAAGTTATGTCCCTCGAAGAGGTTCGAATTCGATATCAAGCTTATCGATAATCAACCTCTGGATTAC
AAAATTTGTGAAAGATTGACTGGTATTCTTAACTATGTTGCTCCTTTTACGCTATGTGGATACGCTGCTT
TAATGCCTTTGTATCATGCTATTGCTTCCCGTATGGCTTTCATTTTCTCCTCCTTGTATAAATCCTGGTT
GCTGTCTCTTTATGAGGAGTTGTGGCCCGTTGTCAGGCAACGTGGCGTGGTGTGCACTGTGTTTGCTGAC
GCAACCCCCACTGGTTGGGGCATTGCCACCACCTGTCAGCTCCTTTCCGGGACTTTCGCTTTCCCCCTCC
CTATTGCCACGGCGGAACTCATCGCCGCCTGCCTTGCCCGCTGCTGGACAGGGGCTCGGCTGTTGGGCAC
TGACAATTCCGTGGTGTTGTCGGGGAAATCATCGTCCTTTCCTTGGCTGCTCGCCTGTGTTGCCACCTGG
ATTCTGCGCGGGACGTCCTTCTGCTACGTCCCTTCGGCCCTCAATCCAGCGGACCTTCCTTCCCGCGGCC
TGCTGCCGGCTCTGCGGCCTCTTCCGCGTCTTCGCCTTCGCCCTCAGACGAGTCGGATCTCCCTTTGGGC
CGCCTCCCCGCATCGATACCGTCGACCCGGGCGGCCGCTTCGAGCAGACATGATAAGATACATTGATGAG
TTTGGACAAACCACAACTAGAATGCAGTGAAAAAAATGCTTTATTTGTGAAATTTGTGATGCTATTGCTT
TATTTGTAACCATTATAAGCTGCAATAAACAAGTTAACAACAACAATTGCATTCATTTTATGTTTCAGGT
TCAGGGGGAGATGTGGGAGGTTTTTTAAAGCAAGTAAAACCTCTACAAATGTGGTAAAATCGATAAGGAT
CTTCCTAGAGCATGGCTACGTAGATAAGTAGCATGGCGGGTTAATCATTAACTACAAGGAACCCCTAGTG
ATGGAGTTGGCCACTCCCTCTCTGCGCGCTCGCTCGCTCACTGAGGCCGGGCGACCAAAGGTCGCCCGAC
GCCCGGGCTTTGCCCGGGCGGCCTCAGTGAGCGAGCGAGCGCGCAGCTGCATTAATGAATCGGCCAACGC
GCGGGGAGAGGCGGTTTGCGTATTGGGCGCTCTTCCGCTTCCTCGCTCACTGACTCGCTGCGCTCGGTCG
TTCGGCTGCGGCGAGCGGTATCAGCTCACTCAAAGGCGGTAATACGGTTATCCACAGAATCAGGGGATAA
CGCAGGAAAGAACATGTGAGCAAAAGGCCAGCAAAAGGCCAGGAACCGTAAAAAGGCCGCGTTGCTGGCG
TTTTTCCATAGGCTCCGCCCCCCTGACGAGCATCACAAAAATCGACGCTCAAGTCAGAGGTGGCGAAACC
CGACAGGACTATAAAGATACCAGGCGTTTCCCCCTGGAAGCTCCCTCGTGCGCTCTCCTGTTCCGACCCT
GCCGCTTACCGGATACCTGTCCGCCTTTCTCCCTTCGGGAAGCGTGGCGCTTTCTCATAGCTCACGCTGT
AGGTATCTCAGTTCGGTGTAGGTCGTTCGCTCCAAGCTGGGCTGTGTGCACGAACCCCCCGTTCAGCCCG
ACCGCTGCGCCTTATCCGGTAACTATCGTCTTGAGTCCAACCCGGTAAGACACGACTTATCGCCACTGGC
AGCAGCCACTGGTAACAGGATTAGCAGAGCGAGGTATGTAGGCGGTGCTACAGAGTTCTTGAAGTGGTGG
CCTAACTACGGCTACACTAGAAGAACAGTATTTGGTATCTGCGCTCTGCTGAAGCCAGTTACCTTCGGAA
AAAGAGTTGGTAGCTCTTGATCCGGCAAACAAACCACCGCTGGTAGCGGTGGTTTTTTTGTTTGCAAGCA
GCAGATTACGCGCAGAAAAAAAGGATCTCAAGAAGATCCTTTGATCTTTTCTACGGGGTCTGACGCTCAG
TGGAACGAAAACTCACGTTAAGGGATTTTGGTCATGAGATTATCAAAAAGGATCTTCACCTAGATCCTTT
TAAATTAAAAATGAAGTTTTAAATCAATCTAAAGTATATATGAGTAAACTTGGTCTGACAGTTACCAATG
CTTAATCAGTGAGGCACCTATCTCAGCGATCTGTCTATTTCGTTCATCCATAGTTGCCTGACTCCCCGTC
GTGTAGATAACTACGATACGGGAGGGCTTACCATCTGGCCCCAGTGCTGCAATGATACCGCGAGACCCAC
GCTCACCGGCTCCAGATTTATCAGCAATAAACCAGCCAGCCGGAAGGGCCGAGCGCAGAAGTGGTCCTGC
AACTTTATCCGCCTCCATCCAGTCTATTAATTGTTGCCGGGAAGCTAGAGTAAGTAGTTCGCCAGTTAAT
AGTTTGCGCAACGTTGTTGCCATTGCTACAGGCATCGTGGTGTCACGCTCGTCGTTTGGTATGGCTTCAT
TCAGCTCCGGTTCCCAACGATCAAGGCGAGTTACATGATCCCCCATGTTGTGCAAAAAAGCGGTTAGCTC
CTTCGGTCCTCCGATCGTTGTCAGAAGTAAGTTGGCCGCAGTGTTATCACTCATGGTTATGGCAGCACTG
CATAATTCTCTTACTGTCATGCCATCCGTAAGATGCTTTTCTGTGACTGGTGAGTACTCAACCAAGTCAT
TCTGAGAATAGTGTATGCGGCGACCGAGTTGCTCTTGCCCGGCGTCAATACGGGATAATACCGCGCCACA
TAGCAGAACTTTAAAAGTGCTCATCATTGGAAAACGTTCTTCGGGGCGAAAACTCTCAAGGATCTTACCG
CTGTTGAGATCCAGTTCGATGTAACCCACTCGTGCACCCAACTGATCTTCAGCATCTTTTACTTTCACCA
GCGTTTCTGGGTGAGCAAAAACAGGAAGGCAAAATGCCGCAAAAAAGGGAATAAGGGCGACACGGAAATG
TTGAATACTCATACTCTTCCTTTTTCAATATTATTGAAGCATTTATCAGGGTTATTGTCTCATGAGCGGA
TACATATTTGAATGTATTTAGAAAAATAAACAAATAGGGGTTCCGCGCACATTTCCCCGAAAAGTGCCAC
CTAAATTGTAAGCGTTAATATTTTGTTAAAATTCGCGTTAAATTTTTGTTAAATCAGCTCATTTTTTAAC
CAATAGGCCGAAATCGGCAAAATCCCTTATAAATCAAAAGAATAGACCGAGATAGGGT
[37 nt withheld, positions 5939-5975]
AAAGAACGTGGACTCCAACGTCAAAGG
[49 nt withheld, positions 6003-6051]
T
[91 nt withheld, positions 6053-6143]
G
[124 nt withheld, positions 6145-6268]
CCCATTCGCCATTCAGGCTGCGCAACT
Features (pLannotate 1.2.2; 22 found; start..end, strand, type, name):
     42..174     -  repeat_region  AAV2 ITR (fragment): inverted terminal repeat of adeno-associated virus serotype 2 inverted
    235..483     +  enhancer       CMV enhancer (fragment): human cytomegalovirus immediate early enhancer
    485..762     +  promoter       chicken β-actin promoter: No description available
    763..898     +  intron         hybrid intron (fragment): hybrid between chicken β-actin (CBA) and minute virus of mice (MMV) introns (Gray et al., 2011)
    987..1117    +  intron         chimeric intron (fragment): chimera between introns from chicken β-actin and rabbit β-globin
   1115..1180    +  CDS            HBB (fragment): HBB_LEPEU - Experimental evidence at protein level: Swiss-Prot protein existence level 1. Involved in oxygen transport from the lung to the various peripheral tissues. From Lepus europaeus (European hare).
   1179..1212    -  protein_bind   lox2272: Cre-mediated recombination occurs in the 8-bp core sequence (GGATACTT). lox2272 sites are compatible with each other, but incompatible with loxP or loxN sites (Lee and Saito, 1988). Cre recombinase
   1275..1308    -  protein_bind   loxP: Cre-mediated recombination occurs in the 8-bp core sequence (GCATACAT). Cre recombinase
   1319..2491    -  CDS            GCaMP6s (fragment): improved fluorescent protein-based calcium sensor (Chen et al., 2013)
   2604..2637    +  protein_bind   lox2272: Cre-mediated recombination occurs in the 8-bp core sequence (GGATACTT). lox2272 sites are compatible with each other, but incompatible with loxP or loxN sites (Lee and Saito, 1988). Cre recombinase
   2708..2741    +  protein_bind   loxP: Cre-mediated recombination occurs in the 8-bp core sequence (GCATACAT). Cre recombinase
   2759..2783    +  misc_feature   MCS (fragment): pBluescript multiple cloning site
   2783..3371    +  misc_feature   WPRE: woodchuck hepatitis virus posttranscriptional regulatory element
   3414..3535    -  polyA_signal   SV40 poly(A) signal: SV40 polyadenylation signal
   3558..3626    -  CDS            large T antigen (fragment): large T antigen from SV40 (simian virus 40)
   3697..3830    +  repeat_region  AAV2 ITR: inverted terminal repeat of adeno-associated virus serotype 2 inverted
   3824..3880    -  CDS            lacI (fragment): lac repressor; lacI; The lac repressor binds to the lac operator to inhibit transcription in E. coli. This inhibition can be relieved by adding lactose or isopropyl-β-D-thiogalactopyranoside (IPTG).
   4063..4651    -  rep_origin     ori: high-copy-number ColE1/pMB1/pBR322/pUC origin of replication
   4822..5682    -  CDS            AmpR: β-lactamase; bla; confers resistance to ampicillin, carbenicillin, and related antibiotics
   5683..5787    -  promoter       AmpR promoter: bla
   5840..6268    -  rep_origin     f1 ori (sequence partly withheld): f1 bacteriophage origin of replication; arrow indicates direction of (+) strand synthesis
   6273..47      -  CDS            lacZα (fragment) (across the origin): LacZα fragment of β-galactosidase; lacZ fragment
