[The description below was written by a language model from this plasmid's Addgene catalogue record and pLannotate feature annotations shown in this document.]
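Description:
pGP-AAV-CAG-FLEX-jGCaMP8s-WPRE is an AAV transfer plasmid of about 6.3 kb, built on the AAV-CAG-FLEX backbone, for Cre-dependent expression of the genetically encoded calcium indicator jGCaMP8s in mammalian cells. Two AAV2 inverted terminal repeats flank the expression cassette and allow it to be packaged into recombinant AAV particles. Outside the ITRs, the bacterial backbone carries a ColE1/pUC-type origin, an f1 origin and an ampicillin resistance gene with its own promoter. Although the origin is annotated as a high-copy type, the catalogue lists the plasmid as low copy. It also specifies a recombination-deficient growth strain, which is usual for repeat-containing ITR plasmids.

Expression is driven by the CAG promoter, annotated here as a CMV enhancer fragment, the chicken β-actin promoter and chimeric β-actin/β-globin intron sequence. Downstream, the sensor coding sequence lies in reverse orientation relative to the promoter, between pairs of lox2272 and loxP sites arranged as a FLEX (double-inverted) switch. Cre recombinase inverts the cassette and then excises one site of each pair, locking the gene in the sense orientation, so only Cre-expressing cells produce the sensor. The annotation tool labels the open reading frame as a GCaMP6s fragment by homology. The record identifies it as jGCaMP8s (variant 688), a 1269 bp insert with S26M, F286Y and Q315H mutations, an N-terminal 6xHis tag, and components of rat, chicken and jellyfish origin. A WPRE enhances transcript stability and expression, and an SV40 polyadenylation signal follows it. The two sequence records, one from the depositor and one from repository sequencing, differ by a single nucleotide in length and give identical annotations. The construct is intended for fast, sensitive calcium imaging of genetically defined, Cre-expressing cell populations, particularly neurons.
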