Addgene plasmid #162380: pGP-AAV-CAG-FLEX-jGCaMP8s-WPRE
Purpose: AAV-mediated expression of ultrafast protein calcium sensor under the CAG promoter, Cre-dependent expression
Depositing lab: GENIE Project. Depositing organization: HHMI, Janelia Research Campus. Publication: jGCaMP8 Fast Genetically Encoded Calcium Indicators. Zhang Y, Rózsa M, Bushey D, Zheng J, Reep D, Broussard GJ, Tsang A, Tsegaye G, Patel R, Narayan S, Li JX, Zhang R, Ahrens MB, Turner GC, Wang SS-H, Svoboda K, Korff W, Schreiter ER, Hasseman JP, Kolb I, Looger LL. Janelia Research Campus, Online Resource (2020) doi:10.25378/janelia.13148243.
Backbone
  Vector backbone: AAV-CAG-FLEX
  Backbone manufacturer: Scott Sternson
  Vector type: Mammalian Expression, AAV, Cre/Lox
Growth in bacteria
  Bacterial resistance: Ampicillin, 100 μg/mL
  Growth temperature: 30°C
  Growth strain: NEB Stable
  Copy number: Low Copy
Gene/Insert
  Gene/Insert name: jGCaMP8s (alt name: variant 688)
  Species: R. norvegicus (rat), G. gallus (chicken); A. victoria (jellyfish)
  Insert size (bp): 1269
  Mutation: S26M F286Y Q315H
  Promoter: CAG
  Tag / fusion protein: 6xHis (N terminal on insert)
  Cloning method: Restriction Enzyme; 5′ cloning site Unknown (unknown if destroyed); 3′ cloning site Unknown (unknown if destroyed)
Terms and licenses: Academic/Nonprofit Terms; Industry Terms: Not Available to Industry
Depositor comments: For additional description and application data, see Zhang & Rózsa et al. (2023). Fast and sensitive GCaMP calcium indicators for imaging neural populations. Nature, 615(7954), 884–891. https://doi.org/10.1038/s41586-023-05828-9.
How to cite: pGP-AAV-CAG-FLEX-jGCaMP8s-WPRE was a gift from GENIE Project (Addgene plasmid # 162380 ; http://n2t.net/addgene:162380 ; RRID:Addgene_162380) For viral preps, please replace (Addgene plasmid # 162380) in the above sentence with: (Addgene viral prep # 162380-AAV1), (Addgene viral prep # 162380-AAV9), or (Addgene viral prep # 162380-AAVrg)
